>Addgene plasmid #34891 | pBSFI-p110β | addgene full sequence | sequence record 148050 | Addgene NGS result
AATTAACCCTCACTAAAGGGAACAAAAGCTGGAGCTGGCCATTACGGCCGCGGCCGCCTCTAGAGGATCC
GATATCGAATTCGCCACCATGGGATGCTTCAGTTTCATAATGCCTCCTGCTATGGCAGACATCCTTGACA
TCTGGGCGGTGGATTCACAGATAGCATCTGATGGCTCCATACCTGTGGATTTCCTTTTGCCCACTGGGAT
TTATATCCAGTTGGAGGTACCTCGGGAAGCTACCATTTCTTATATTAAGCAGATGTTATGGAAGCAAGTT
CACAATTACCCAATGTTCAACCTCCTTATGGATATTGACTCCTATATGTTTGCATGTGTGAATCAGACTG
CTGTATATGAGGAGCTTGAAGATGAAACACGAAGACTCTGTGATGTCAGACCTTTTCTTCCAGTTCTCAA
ATTAGTGACAAGAAGTTGTGACCCAGGGGAAAAATTAGACTCAAAAATTGGAGTCCTTATAGGAAAAGGT
CTGCATGAATTTGATTCCTTGAAGGATCCTGAAGTAAATGAATTTCGAAGAAAAATGCGCAAATTCAGCG
AGGAAAAAATCCTGTCACTTGTGGGATTGTCTTGGATGGACTGGCTAAAACAAACATATCCACCAGAGCA
TGAACCATCCATCCCTGAAAACTTAGAAGATAAACTTTATGGGGGAAAGCTCATCGTAGCTGTTCATTTT
GAAAACTGCCAGGACGTGTTTAGCTTTCAAGTGTCTCCTAATATGAATCCTATCAAAGTAAATGAATTGG
CAATCCAAAAACGTTTGACTATTCATGGGAAGGAAGATGAAGTTAGCCCCTATGATTATGTGTTGCAAGT
CAGCGGGAGAGTAGAATATGTTTTTGGTGATCATCCACTAATTCAGTTCCAGTATATCCGGAACTGTGTG
ATGAACAGAGCCCTGCCCCATTTTATACTTGTGGAATGCTGCAAGATCAAGAAAATGTATGAACAAGAAA
TGATTGCCATAGAGGCTGCCATAAATCGAAATTCATCTAATCTTCCTCTTCCATTACCACCAAAGAAAAC
ACGAATTATTTCTCATGTTTGGGAAAATAACAACCCTTTCCAAATTGTCTTGGTTAAGGGAAATAAACTT
AACACAGAGGAAACTGTAAAAGTTCATGTCAGGGCTGGTCTTTTTCATGGTACTGAGCTCCTGTGTAAAA
CCATCGTAAGCTCAGAGGTATCAGGGAAAAATGATCATATTTGGAATGAACCACTGGAATTTGATATTAA
TATTTGTGACTTACCAAGAATGGCTCGATTATGTTTTGCTGTTTATGCAGTTTTGGATAAAGTAAAAACG
AAGAAATCAACGAAAACTATTAATCCCTCTAAATATCAGACCATCAGGAAAGCTGGAAAAGTGCATTATC
CTGTAGCGTGGGTAAATACGATGGTTTTTGACTTTAAAGGACAATTGAGAACTGGAGACATAATATTACA
CAGCTGGTCTTCATTTCCTGATGAACTCGAAGAAATGTTGAATCCAATGGGAACTGTTCAAACAAATCCA
TATACTGAAAATGCAACAGCTTTGCATGTTAAATTTCCAGAGAATAAAAAACAACCTTATTATTACCCTC
CCTTCGATAAGATTATTGAAAAGGCAGCTGAGATTGCAAGCAGTGATAGTGCTAATGTGTCAAGTCGAGG
TGGAAAAAAGTTTCTTCCTGTATTGAAAGAAATCTTGGACAGGGATCCCTTGTCTCAACTGTGTGAAAAT
GAAATGGATCTTATTTGGACTTTGCGACAAGACTGCCGAGAGATTTTCCCACAATCACTGCCAAAATTAC
TGCTGTCAATCAAGTGGAATAAACTTGAGGATGTTGCTCAGCTTCAGGCGCTGCTTCAGATTTGGCCTAA
ACTGCCCCCCCGGGAGGCCCTAGAGCTTCTGGATTTCAACTATCCAGACCAGTACGTTCGAGAATATGCT
GTAGGCTGCCTGCGACAGATGAGTGATGAAGAACTTTCTCAATATCTTTTACAACTGGTGCAAGTGTTAA
AATATGAGCCTTTTCTTGATTGTGCCCTCTCTAGATTCCTATTAGAAAGAGCACTTGGTAATCGGAGGAT
AGGGCAGTTTCTATTTTGGCATCTTAGGTCAGAAGTGCACATTCCTGCTGTCTCAGTACAATTTGGTGTC
ATCCTTGAAGCATACTGCCGGGGAAGTGTGGGGCACATGAAAGTGCTTTCTAAGCAGGTTGAAGCACTCA
ATAAGTTAAAAACTTTAAATAGTTTAATCAAACTGAATGCCGTGAAGTTAAACAGAGCCAAAGGGAAGGA
GGCCATGCATACCTGTTTAAAACAGAGTGCTTACCGGGAAGCCCTCTCTGACCTGCAGTCACCCCTGAAC
CCATGTGTTATCCTCTCAGAACTCTATGTTGAAAAGTGCAAATACATGGATTCCAAAATGAAGCCTTTGT
GGCTGGTATACAATAACAAGGTATTTGGTGAGGATTCAGTTGGAGTGATTTTTAAAAATGGTGATGATTT
ACGACAGGATATGTTGACACTCCAAATGTTGCGCTTGATGGATTTACTCTGGAAAGAAGCTGGTTTGGAT
CTTCGGATGTTGCCTTATGGCTGTTTAGCAACAGGAGATCGCTCTGGCCTCATTGAAGTTGTGAGCACCT
CTGAAACAATTGCTGACATTCAGCTGAACAGTAGCAATGTGGCTGCTGCAGCAGCCTTCAACAAAGATGC
CCTTCTGAACTGGCTTAAAGAATACAACTCTGGGGATGACCTGGACCGAGCCATTGAGGAATTTACACTG
TCCTGTGCTGGCTACTGTGTAGCTTCTTATGTCCTTGGGATTGGTGACAGACATAGTGACAACATCATGG
TCAAAAAAACTGGCCAGCTCTTCCACATTGACTTTGGACATATTCTTGGAAATTTCAAATCTAAGTTTGG
CATTAAAAGGGAGCGAGTGCCTTTTATTCTTACCTATGATTTCATCCATGTCATTCAACAAGGAAAAACA
GGAAATACAGAAAAGTTTGGCCGGTTCCGCCAGTGTTGTGAGGATGCATATCTGATTTTACGACGGCATG
GGAATCTCTTCATCACTCTCTTTGCGCTGATGTTGACTGCAGGGCTTCCTGAACTCACATCAGTCAAAGA
TATACAGTATCTTAAGGACTCTCTTGCATTAGGGAAGAGTGAAGAAGAAGCACTCAAACAGTTTAAGCAA
AAATTTGATGAGGCGCTCAGGGAAAGCTGGACTACTAAAGTGAACTGGATGGCCCACACAGTTCGGAAAG
ACTACAGATCTTAACGATCAAGCTTATCGATGTCGACGGGCCCGGCCGCCTCGGCCGTACCCAATTCGCC
CTATAGTGAGTCGTATTACGCGCGCTCACTGGCCGTCGTTTTACAACGTCGTGACTGGGAAAACCCTGGC
GTTACCCAACTTAATCGCCTTGCAGCACATCCCCCTTTCGCCAGCTGGCGTAATAGCGAAGAGGCCCGCA
CCGATCGCCCTTCCCAACAGTTGCGCAGCCTGAATGGCGAATGGAAATTGTAAGCGTTAATATTTTGTTA
AAATTCGCGTTAAATTTTTGTTAAATCAGCTCATTTTTTTAACCAATAGGCCGAAATCGGCAAAATCCCT
TATAAATCAAAAGAATAGACCGAGATAGGGT
[37 nt withheld, positions 3672-3708]
AAAGAACGTGGACTCCAACGTCAAAGG
[49 nt withheld, positions 3736-3784]
T
[91 nt withheld, positions 3786-3876]
G
[124 nt withheld, positions 3878-4001]
CAGGTGGCACTTTTCGGGGAAATGTGCGCGGAACCCCTATTTGTTTATTTTTCTAAATACATTCAAATAT
GTATCCGCTCATGAGACAATAACCCTGATAAATGCTTCAATAATATTGAAAAAGGAAGAGTATGAGTATT
CAACATTTCCGTGTCGCCCTTATTCCCTTTTTTGCGGCATTTTGCCTTCCTGTTTTTGCTCACCCAGAAA
CGCTGGTGAAAGTAAAAGATGCTGAAGATCAGTTGGGTGCACGAGTGGGTTACATCGAACTGGATCTCAA
CAGCGGTAAGATCCTTGAGAGTTTTCGCCCCGAAGAACGTTTTCCAATGATGAGCACTTTTAAAGTTCTG
CTATGTGGCGCGGTATTATCCCGTATTGACGCCGGGCAAGAGCAACTCGGTCGCCGCATACACTATTCTC
AGAATGACTTGGTTGAGTACTCACCAGTCACAGAAAAGCATCTTACGGATGGCATGACAGTAAGAGAATT
ATGCAGTGCTGCCATAACCATGAGTGATAACACTGCGGCCAACTTACTTCTGACAACGATCGGAGGACCG
AAGGAGCTAACCGCTTTTTTGCACAACATGGGGGATCATGTAACTCGCCTTGATCGTTGGGAACCGGAGC
TGAATGAAGCCATACCAAACGACGAGCGTGACACCACGATGCCTGTAGCAATGGCAACAACGTTGCGCAA
ACTATTAACTGGCGAACTACTTACTCTAGCTTCCCGGCAACAATTAATAGACTGGATGGAGGCGGATAAA
GTTGCAGGACCACTTCTGCGCTCGGCCCTTCCGGCTGGCTGGTTTATTGCTGATAAATCTGGAGCCGGTG
AGCGTGGGTCTCGCGGTATCATTGCAGCACTGGGGCCAGATGGTAAGCCCTCCCGTATCGTAGTTATCTA
CACGACGGGGAGTCAGGCAACTATGGATGAACGAAATAGACAGATCGCTGAGATAGGTGCCTCACTGATT
AAGCATTGGTAACTGTCAGACCAAGTTTACTCATATATACTTTAGATTGATTTAAAACTTCATTTTTAAT
TTAAAAGGATCTAGGTGAAGATCCTTTTTGATAATCTCATGACCAAAATCCCTTAACGTGAGTTTTCGTT
CCACTGAGCGTCAGACCCCGTAGAAAAGATCAAAGGATCTTCTTGAGATCCTTTTTTTCTGCGCGTAATC
TGCTGCTTGCAAACAAAAAAACCACCGCTACCAGCGGTGGTTTGTTTGCCGGATCAAGAGCTACCAACTC
TTTTTCCGAAGGTAACTGGCTTCAGCAGAGCGCAGATACCAAATACTGTTCTTCTAGTGTAGCCGTAGTT
AGGCCACCACTTCAAGAACTCTGTAGCACCGCCTACATACCTCGCTCTGCTAATCCTGTTACCAGTGGCT
GCTGCCAGTGGCGATAAGTCGTGTCTTACCGGGTTGGACTCAAGACGATAGTTACCGGATAAGGCGCAGC
GGTCGGGCTGAACGGGGGGTTCGTGCACACAGCCCAGCTTGGAGCGAACGACCTACACCGAACTGAGATA
CCTACAGCGTGAGCTATGAGAAAGCGCCACGCTTCCCGAAGGGAGAAAGGCGGACAGGTATCCGGTAAGC
GGCAGGGTCGGAACAGGAGAGCGCACGAGGGAGCTTCCAGGGGGAAACGCCTGGTATCTTTATAGTCCTG
TCGGGTTTCGCCACCTCTGACTTGAGCGTCGATTTTTGTGATGCTCGTCAGGGGGGCGGAGCCTATGGAA
AAACGCCAGCAACGCGGCCTTTTTACGGTTCCTGGCCTTTTGCTGGCCTTTTGCTCACATGTTCTTTCCT
GCGTTATCCCCTGATTCTGTGGATAACCGTATTACCGCCTTTGAGTGAGCTGATACCGCTCGCCGCAGCC
GAACGACCGAGCGCAGCGAGTCAGTGAGCGAGGAAGCGGAAGAGCGCCCAATACGCAAACCGCCTCTCCC
CGCGCGTTGGCCGATTCATTAATGCAGCTGGCACGACAGGTTTCCCGACTGGAAAGCGGGCAGTGAGCGC
AACGCAATTAATGTGAGTTAGCTCACTCATTAGGCACCCCAGGCTTTACACTTTATGCTTCCGGCTCGTA
TGTTGTGTGGAATTGTGAGCGGATAACAATTTCACACAGGAAACAGCTATGACCATGATTACGCCAAGCG
CGC
Features (pLannotate 1.2.2; 12 found; start..end, strand, type, name):
      1..19      +  promoter       T3 promoter: promoter for bacteriophage T3 RNA polymerase
     95..3301    +  CDS            PIK3CB: PK3CB_HUMAN - Also known as PIK3C1. Experimental evidence at protein level: Swiss-Prot protein existence level 1. Phosphoinositide-3-kinase (PI3K) phosphorylates phosphatidylinositol derivatives at position 3 of the inositol ring to produce 3-phosphoinositides (PubMed:15135396). Uses ATP and PtdIns(4,5)P2 (phosphatidylinositol 4,5-bisphosphate) to generate phosphatidylinositol 3,4,5-trisphosphate (PIP3) (PubMed:15135396). PIP3 plays a key role by recruiting PH domain-containing proteins to the membrane, including AKT1 and PDPK1, activating signaling cascades involved in cell growth, survival,
   3360..3378    -  promoter       T7 promoter: promoter for bacteriophage T7 RNA polymerase
   3386..3541    +  CDS            lacZα (fragment): LacZα fragment of β-galactosidase; lacZ fragment
   3643..4001    -  rep_origin     f1 ori (sequence partly withheld): f1 bacteriophage origin of replication; arrow indicates direction of (+) strand synthesis
   4028..4132    +  promoter       AmpR promoter: bla
   4133..4993    +  CDS            AmpR: β-lactamase; bla; confers resistance to ampicillin, carbenicillin, and related antibiotics
   5164..5752    +  rep_origin     ori: high-copy-number ColE1/pMB1/pBR322/pUC origin of replication
   5935..6027    +  CDS            lacI (fragment): lac repressor; lacI; The lac repressor binds to the lac operator to inhibit transcription in E. coli. This inhibition can be relieved by adding lactose or isopropyl-β-D-thiogalactopyranoside (IPTG).
   6040..6061    +  protein_bind   CAP binding site: CAP binding activates transcription in the presence of cAMP. E. coli catabolite activator protein
   6076..6106    +  promoter       lac promoter: promoter for the E. coli lac operon
   6114..6130    +  protein_bind   lac operator: The lac repressor binds to the lac operator to inhibit transcription in E. coli. This inhibition can be relieved by adding lactose or isopropyl-β-D-thiogalactopyranoside (IPTG). lac repressor encoded by lacI
