[The description below was written by a language model from this plasmid's Addgene catalogue record and pLannotate feature annotations shown in this document.]
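Description:
pBSFI-p110β is a high-copy bacterial adaptor plasmid carrying the human PIK3CB coding sequence, which encodes p110β, a catalytic subunit of class I phosphoinositide 3-kinase. The pBSFI backbone (about 2.9 kb without insert) has the layout of a pBluescript-type cloning vector. It contains a ColE1/pUC-type origin for high-copy replication in E. coli, an f1 phage origin that allows single-stranded DNA production, and a β-lactamase gene with its own promoter for ampicillin selection. Remnants of the lac region are also present: a lacI fragment, CAP binding site, lac promoter and operator, and a lacZα fragment interrupted by the cloning site. The sequenced construct is roughly 6.2 kb.

The PIK3CB open reading frame, about 3.2 kb, was inserted between EcoRI and HindIII sites, both of which are retained. It is flanked by a T3 promoter upstream and an opposing T7 promoter downstream. These phage promoters provide sequencing primer sites and could in principle drive in vitro transcription. No eukaryotic promoter, epitope tag, reporter or mammalian selection marker is annotated, so the plasmid is not an expression vector for animal cells. This fits its classification as an adaptor plasmid, an intermediate in which the insert is held in a convenient context for transfer into a final expression vector. The record does not name the destination vector. The encoded kinase converts PtdIns(4,5)P2 to PIP3, which recruits and activates effectors such as AKT. The associated publication concerns oncogenic transformation by the non-α class I PI3K isoforms, indicating that this construct served as a cloning source of wild-type p110β for such studies.
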