Addgene plasmid #34891: pBSFI-p110β
Depositing lab: Peter Vogt. Depositing organization: Scripps California (The Scripps Research Institute). Publication: Oncogenic transformation induced by the p110beta, -gamma, and -delta isoforms of class I phosphoinositide 3-kinase. Kang S, Denley A, Vanhaesebroeck B, Vogt PK. Proc Natl Acad Sci U S A. 2006 Jan 31;103(5):1289-94. Epub 2006 Jan 23. 10.1073/pnas.0510772103 PubMed 16432180.
Backbone
  Vector backbone: pBSFI
  Backbone manufacturer: Aoki et al., PNAS. 1998 Dec 8;95(25):14950-5
  Backbone size w/o insert (bp): 2949
  Vector type: Adaptor plasmid
Growth in bacteria
  Bacterial resistance: Ampicillin, 100 μg/mL
  Growth temperature: 37°C
  Growth strain: DH5alpha
  Copy number: High Copy
Gene/Insert
  Gene/Insert name: p110β (alt name: PIK3CB)
  Species: H. sapiens (human)
  Entrez Gene: PIK3CB (a.k.a. P110BETA, PI3K, PI3KBETA, PIK3C1)
  Cloning method: Restriction Enzyme; 5′ cloning site EcoRI (not destroyed); 3′ cloning site HindIII (not destroyed)
  Sequencing primers: 5′ T3; 3′ T7
Terms and licenses: Academic/Nonprofit Terms; Industry Terms: Not Available to Industry
How to cite: pBSFI-p110β was a gift from Peter Vogt (Addgene plasmid # 34891 ; http://n2t.net/addgene:34891 ; RRID:Addgene_34891)
