>Addgene plasmid #34891 | pBSFI-p110β | addgene partial sequence | sequence record 42806 | T7 5'-TAATACGACTCACTATAGGG-3'
GTCGACATCGATAAGCTTGATCGTTAAGATCTGTAGTCTTTCCGAACTGTGTGGGCCATCCAGTTCACTT
TAGTAGTCCAGCTTTCCCTGAGCGCCTCATCAAATTTTTGCTTAAACTGTTTGAGTGCTTCTTCTTCACT
CTTCCCTAATGCAAGAGAGTCCTTAAGATACTGTATATCTTTGACTGATGTGAGTTCAGGAAGCCCTGCA
GTCAACATCAGCGCAAAGAGAGTGATGAAGAGATTCCCATGCCGTCGTAAAATCAGATATGCATCCTCAC
AACACTGGCGGAACCGGCCAAACTTTTCTGTATTTCCTGTTTTTCCTTGTTGAATGACATGGATGAAATC
ATAGGTAAGAATAAAAGGCACTCGCTCCCTTTTAATGCCAAACTTAGATTTGAAATTTCCAAGAATATGT
CCAAAGTCAATGTGGAAGAGCTGGCCAGTTTTTTTGACCATGATGTTGTCACTATGTCTGTCACCAATCC
CAAGGACATAAGAAGCTACACAGTAGCCAGCACAGGACAGTGTAAATTCCTCAATGGCTCGGTCCAGGTC
ATCCCCAGAGTTGTATTCTTTAAGCCAGTTCAGAAGGGCATCTTTGTTGAAGGCTGCTGCAGCAGCCACA
TTGCTACTGTTCAGCTGAATGTCAGCAATTGTTTCAGAGGTGCTCACAACTTCAATGAGGCCAGAGCGAT
CTCCTGTTGCTAAACAGCCATAAGGCAACATCCGAAGATCCAAACCAGCTTCTTTCCAGAGTAAATCCAT
CAAGCGCAACATTTGGAGTGTCAACATATCCTGTCGTAAATCATCACCATTTTTAAAAATCACTCCAACT
GAATCCTCACCAAATACCTTGTTATTGTATACCAGCCACAAAGGCTTCATTTTGGAATCCATGTATTTGC
ACTTTTCAACATAGAGT
